>Addgene plasmid #83004 | pDONR223_ZBTB24_WT_V5 | addgene full sequence | sequence record 162767 | Addgene NGS Result
GGCAGTTCCCTACTCTCGCGTTAACGCTAGCATGGATGTTTTCCCAGTCACGACGTTGTAAAACGACGGC
CAGTCTTAAGCTCGGGCCCCAAATAATGATTTTATTTTGACTGATAGTGACCTGTTCGTTGCAACAAATT
GATGAGCAATGCTTTTTTATAATGCCAACTTTGTACAAAAAAGTTGGCACCATGGCAGAAACATCGCCAG
AGCCTTCTGGGCAGCTTGTTGTACACTCAGACGCTCACAGTGACACTGTGCTGGCCAGTTTTGAGGATCA
GAGGAAGAAAGGCTTCCTCTGTGACATTACTTTAATCGTGGAGAATGTACATTTCCGGGCCCACAAAGCC
TTACTTGCTGCCAGTAGTGAATACTTCTCAATGATGTTTGCAGAAGAGGGGGAAATCGGCCAATCCATTT
ATATGCTGGAAGGCATGGTTGCAGACACCTTTGGTATCCTGCTGGAATTTATCTACACAGGTTATCTCCA
TGCCAGTGAGAAAAGTACAGAACAAATCCTGGCTACTGCTCAGTTCTTAAAAGTCTATGACCTGGTAAAG
GCTTACACAGACTTCCAAAATAATCATAGCTCCCCAAAGCCAACAACTTTGAACACTGCTGGTGCCCCAG
TGGTTGTTATCTCTAATAAGAAAAACGATCCTCCAAAGCGGAAACGGGGAAGACCAAAAAAAGTCAATAC
ATTGCAGGAGGAGAAATCAGAACTGGCTGCAGAGGAAGAAATACAGTTAAGAGTGAACAATTCAGTTCAG
AATAGACAAAACTTTGTGGTTAAAGGAGACAGTGGTGTACTGAATGAGCAAATTGCAGCAAAAGAAAAGG
AAGAATCGGAGCCTACTTGTGAGCCAAGTAGAGAGGAGGAAATGCCAGTTGAAAAAGATGAGAACTATGA
TCCCAAGACCGAGGATGGCCAGGCAAGCCAGAGTCGATACAGCAAGCGGAGGATTTGGAGATCCGTCAAA
CTTAAAGATTACAAACTTGTTGGGGATCAAGAGGACCATGGTTCAGCCAAGAGGATCTGTGGAAGGAGAA
AGCGCCCTGGAGGCCCTGAGGCCCGCTGTAAAGACTGTGGCAAGGTCTTTAAGTACAATCACTTTTTAGC
AATCCACCAGAGGAGCCACACAGGGGAGCGACCTTTCAAATGTAATGAGTGTGGAAAAGGCTTTGCCCAG
AAGCACTCGCTACAGGTCCACACCAGGATGCACACAGGCGAGCGGCCGTACACCTGCACCGTGTGCAGCA
AGGCTCTGACCACCAAGCACTCACTGCTGGAGCACATGAGCCTGCACTCAGGACAGAAGTCTTTTACCTG
TGATCAATGCGGAAAATATTTCAGCCAGAACAGACAGCTAAAGAGCCATTACCGAGTTCATACAGGCCAC
TCATTACCGGAATGCAAAGACTGCCATCGCAAATTCATGGATGTGTCTCAGCTAAAGAAACATCTGCGAA
CACACACAGGTGAGAAGCCATTTACTTGTGAAATCTGTGGCAAATCTTTCACAGCAAAGAGTTCTCTTCA
GACCCACATCAGAATCCATCGAGGAGAAAAGCCATACTCCTGTGGCATTTGTGGCAAATCCTTCTCTGAC
TCCAGTGCCAAAAGGAGACACTGCATTCTACACACTGGCAAGAAGCCTTTCTCCTGCCCTGAGTGTAACT
TACAGTTTGCTCGCTTAGACAACTTGAAGGCTCACTTGAAAATTCATAGCAAGGAGAAGCATGCTTCAGA
TGCCAGCAGCATTTCTGGCAGTAGTAATACAGAAGAGGTCAGGAATATTCTTCAGCTACAGCCATATCAA
CTCTCTACCTCGGGAGAGCAGGAAATTCAGCTTCTCGTAACCGATTCTGTACATAACATCAATTTCATGC
CCGGTCCTAGCCAGGGAATCAGCATTGTGACTGCAGAGAGTTCCCAAAACATGACTGCAGACCAGGCTGC
TAATCTTACCCTGCTCACGCAGCAGCCAGAGCAACTGCAGAATTTAATTCTTTCAGCTCAACAGGAGCAA
ACAGAACACATTCAGAGCCTCAATATGATTGAAAGCCAGATGGGGCCCTCACAAACAGAGCCAGTGCACG
TGATCACTCTGTCCAAGGAAACACTGGAACATCTTCATGCCCATCAAGAGCAAACAGAGGAGCTCCATTT
AGCTACAAGTACTTCAGATCCAGCTCAGCACCTGCAGCTGACACAGGAGCCTGGTCCGCCACCACCCACT
CACCACGTGCCCCAGCCAACGCCACTTGGCCAGGAGCAGAGCTTGCCAACTTTCTTGTACAAAGTTGGCA
TTATAAGAAAGCATTGCTTATCAATTTGTTGCAACGAACAGGTCACTATCAGTCAAAATAAAATCATTAT
TTGCCATCCAGCTGATATCCCCTATAGTGAGTCGTATTACATGGTCATAGCTGTTTCCTGGCAGCTCTGG
CCCGTGTCTCAAAATCTCTGATGTTACATTGCACAAGATAAAAATATATCATCATGCCTCCTCTAGACCA
GCCAGGACAGAAATGCCTCGACTTCGCTGCTACCCAAGGTTGCCGGGTGACGCACACCGTGGAAACGGAT
GAAGGCACGAACCCAGTGGACATAAGCCTGTTCGGTTCGTAAGCTGTAATGCAAGTAGCGTATGCGCTCA
CGCAACTGGTCCAGAACCTTGACCGAACGCAGCGGTGGTAACGGCGCAGTGGCGGTTTTCATGGCTTGTT
ATGACTGTTTTTTTGGGGTACAGTCTATGCCTCGGGCATCCAAGCAGCAAGCGCGTTACGCCGTGGGTCG
ATGTTTGATGTTATGGAGCAGCAACGATGTTACGCAGCAGGGCAGTCGCCCTAAAACAAAGTTAAACATT
ATGAGGGAAGCGGTGATCGCCGAAGTATCGACTCAACTATCAGAGGTAGTTGGCGTCATCGAGCGCCATC
TCGAACCGACGTTGCTGGCCGTACATTTGTACGGCTCCGCAGTGGATGGCGGCCTGAAGCCACACAGTGA
TATTGATTTGCTGGTTACGGTGACCGTAAGGCTTGATGAAACAACGCGGCGAGCTTTGATCAACGACCTT
TTGGAAACTTCGGCTTCCCCTGGAGAGAGCGAGATTCTCCGCGCTGTAGAAGTCACCATTGTTGTGCACG
ACGACATCATTCCGTGGCGTTATCCAGCTAAGCGCGAACTGCAATTTGGAGAATGGCAGCGCAATGACAT
TCTTGCAGGTATCTTCGAGCCAGCCACGATCGACATTGATCTGGCTATCTTGCTGACAAAAGCAAGAGAA
CATAGCGTTGCCTTGGTAGGTCCAGCGGCGGAGGAACTCTTTGATCCGGTTCCTGAACAGGATCTATTTG
AGGCGCTAAATGAAACCTTAACGCTATGGAACTCGCCGCCCGACTGGGCTGGCGATGAGCGAAATGTAGT
GCTTACGTTGTCCCGCATTTGGTACAGCGCAGTAACCGGCAAAATCGCGCCGAAGGATGTCGCTGCCGAC
TGGGCAATGGAGCGCCTGCCGGCCCAGTATCAGCCCGTCATACTTGAAGCTAGACAGGCTTATCTTGGAC
AAGAAGAAGATCGCTTGGCCTCGCGCGCAGATCAGTTGGAAGAATTTGTCCACTACGTGAAAGGCGAGAT
CACCAAGGTAGTCGGCAAATAACCCTCGAGCCACCCATGACCAAAATCCCTTAACGTGAGTTACGCGTCG
TTCCACTGAGCGTCAGACCCCGTAGAAAAGATCAAAGGATCTTCTTGAGATCCTTTTTTTCTGCGCGTAA
TCTGCTGCTTGCAAACAAAAAAACCACCGCTACCAGCGGTGGTTTGTTTGCCGGATCAAGAGCTACCAAC
TCTTTTTCCGAAGGTAACTGGCTTCAGCAGAGCGCAGATACCAAATACTGTTCTTCTAGTGTAGCCGTAG
TTAGGCCACCACTTCAAGAACTCTGTAGCACCGCCTACATACCTCGCTCTGCTAATCCTGTTACCAGTGG
CTGCTGCCAGTGGCGATAAGTCGTGTCTTACCGGGTTGGACTCAAGACGATAGTTACCGGATAAGGCGCA
GCGGTCGGGCTGAACGGGGGGTTCGTGCACACAGCCCAGCTTGGAGCGAACGACCTACACCGAACTGAGA
TACCTACAGCGTGAGCTATGAGAAAGCGCCACGCTTCCCGAAGGGAGAAAGGCGGACAGGTATCCGGTAA
GCGGCAGGGTCGGAACAGGAGAGCGCACGAGGGAGCTTCCAGGGGGAAACGCCTGGTATCTTTATAGTCC
TGTCGGGTTTCGCCACCTCTGACTTGAGCGTCGATTTTTGTGATGCTCGTCAGGGGGGCGGAGCCTATGG
AAAAACGCCAGCAACGCGGCCTTTTTACGGTTCCTGGCCTTTTGCTGGCCTTTTGCTCACATGTTCTTTC
CTGCGTTATCCCCTGATTCTGTGGATAACCGTATTACCGCCTTTGAGTGAGCTGATACCGCTCGCCGCAG
CCGAACGACCGAGCGCAGCGAGTCAGTGAGCGAGGAAGCGGAAGAGCGCCCAATACGCAAACCGCCTCTC
CCCGCGCGTTGGCCGATTCATTAATGCAGCTGGCACGACAGGTTTCCCGACTGGAAAGCGGGCAGTGAGC
GCAACGCAATTAATACGCGTACCGCTAGCCAGGAAGAGTTTGTAGAAACGCAAAAAGGCCATCCGTCAGG
ATGGCCTTCTGCTTAGTTTGATGCCTGGCAGTTTATGGCGGGCGTCCTGCCCGCCACCCTCCGGGCCGTT
GCTTCACAACGTTCAAATCCGCTCCCGGCGGATTTGTCCTACTCAGGAGAGCGTTCACCGACAAACAACA
GATAAAACGAAAGGCCCAGTCTTCCGACTGAGCCTTTCGTTTTATTTGATGCCT
Features (pLannotate 1.2.2; 12 found; start..end, strand, type, name):
     38..74      -  CDS            lacZα (fragment): LacZα fragment of β-galactosidase; lacZ fragment
     91..186     +  protein_bind   attL3: mutant version of attL; recombination site for the Gateway® LR reaction LR Clonase™
    192..2282    +  CDS            ZBTB24: ZBT24_HUMAN - Also known as KIAA0441, ZNF450. Experimental evidence at protein level: Swiss-Prot protein existence level 1. May be involved in BMP2-induced transcription. From Homo sapiens (Human).
   2287..2382    -  protein_bind   attL3: mutant version of attL; recombination site for the Gateway® LR reaction LR Clonase™
   2401..2419    -  promoter       T7 promoter: promoter for bacteriophage T7 RNA polymerase
   2609..2632    +  promoter       Pc promoter (fragment): intI1 (promoter lies within the coding sequence); class 1 integron promoter
   2808..2864    +  CDS            GmR (fragment): gentamycin acetyltransferase; aacC1; confers resistance to gentamycin
   2871..3662    +  CDS            SmR: aminoglycoside adenylyltransferase (Murphy, 1985); aadA; confers resistance to spectinomycin and streptomycin
   3755..4343    +  rep_origin     ori: high-copy-number ColE1/pMB1/pBR322/pUC origin of replication
   4526..4618    +  CDS            lacI (fragment): lac repressor; lacI; The lac repressor binds to the lac operator to inhibit transcription in E. coli. This inhibition can be relieved by adding lactose or isopropyl-β-D-thiogalactopyranoside (IPTG).
   4673..4700    -  terminator     rrnB T2 terminator: transcription terminator T2 from the E. coli rrnB gene
   4832..4875    +  terminator     rrnB T1 terminator: Escherichia coli rrnB; transcription terminator T1 from the E. coli rrnB gene
