[The description below was written by a language model from this plasmid's Addgene catalogue record and pLannotate feature annotations shown in this document.]
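Description:
pDONR223_ZBTB24_WT_V5 is a Gateway entry clone built on the Invitrogen pDONR223 backbone and carrying the wild-type open reading frame of human ZBTB24 (also known as BIF1, ICF2, PATZ2 or ZNF450), a zinc finger and BTB domain protein. The plasmid is propagated in E. coli at high copy from a ColE1/pUC-type origin and is selected with spectinomycin through the aadA (SmR) aminoglycoside adenylyltransferase gene. This marker lies downstream of a fragment of the class 1 integron Pc promoter and a short gentamicin acetyltransferase remnant. rrnB T1 and T2 terminators, small lacZα and lacI fragments, and a T7 promoter just outside the cassette are backbone elements rather than functional parts of the payload.

The roughly 2.1 kb ZBTB24 coding sequence is flanked on both sides by attL recombination sites (both labelled attL3 by the automated annotation), which allow transfer of the ORF into attR-containing destination vectors by an LR Clonase reaction. The record lists no promoter for the insert, so the gene is not meant to be expressed from this plasmid. The ORF is in the "open" configuration, with no stop codon directly after it, so it can be read through into a C-terminal tag supplied by a destination vector. The "V5" in the name presumably refers to such a tag, but no V5 feature is annotated in the sequence. The clone belongs to the Target Accelerator Plasmid Collection and is described as an overexpression control for gene expression analysis, in the context of high-throughput phenotyping of lung cancer somatic mutations.
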