Addgene plasmid #83004: pDONR223_ZBTB24_WT_V5
Purpose: Gateway Donor vector containing ZBTB24, used as an over expression control for gene expression analysis. Part of the Target Accelerator Plasmid Collection.
Depositing lab: Jesse Boehm & Matthew Meyerson & David Root. Depositing organization: Broad Institute. Publication: High-throughput Phenotyping of Lung Cancer Somatic Mutations. Berger AH, Brooks AN, Wu X, Shrestha Y, Chouinard C, Piccioni F, Bagul M, Kamburov A, Imielinski M, Hogstrom L, Zhu C, Yang X, Pantel S, Sakai R, Watson J, Kaplan N, Campbell JD, Singh S, Root DE, Narayan R, Natoli T, Lahr DL, Tirosh I, Tamayo P, Getz G, Wong B, Doench J, Subramanian A, Golub TR, Meyerson M, Boehm JS. Cancer Cell. 2016 Aug 8;30(2):214-28. doi: 10.1016/j.ccell.2016.06.022. Epub 2016 Jul 28. PubMed 27478040.
Backbone
  Vector backbone: pDONR223
  Backbone manufacturer: Invitrogen
  Vector type: Gateway Entry vector
Growth in bacteria
  Bacterial resistance: Spectinomycin, 50 μg/mL
  Growth temperature: 37°C
  Growth strain: DH5alpha
  Copy number: High Copy
Gene/Insert
  Gene/Insert name: ZBTB24
  Species: H. sapiens (human)
  GenBank ID: NM_014797
  Entrez Gene: ZBTB24 (a.k.a. BIF1, ICF2, PATZ2, ZNF450)
  Promoter: None
  Cloning method: Gateway Cloning
  Sequencing primers: 5′ M13pUC-fwd; 3′ M13-Rev
Terms and licenses: Academic/Nonprofit Terms; Industry Terms: Not Available to Industry
Depositor comments: Open state: NO stop codon immediately follows insert
How to cite: pDONR223_ZBTB24_WT_V5 was a gift from Jesse Boehm & Matthew Meyerson & David Root (Addgene plasmid # 83004 ; http://n2t.net/addgene:83004 ; RRID:Addgene_83004)
