>Addgene plasmid #83004 | pDONR223_ZBTB24_WT_V5 | depositor partial sequence | sequence record 162766 | Insert sequence
ATGGCAGAAACATCGCCAGAGCCTTCTGGGCAGCTTGTTGTACACTCAGACGCTCACAGTGACACTGTGC
TGGCCAGTTTTGAGGATCAGAGGAAGAAAGGCTTCCTCTGTGACATTACTTTAATCGTGGAGAATGTACA
TTTCCGGGCCCACAAAGCCTTACTTGCTGCCAGTAGTGAATACTTCTCAATGATGTTTGCAGAAGAGGGG
GAAATCGGCCAATCCATTTATATGCTGGAAGGCATGGTTGCAGACACCTTTGGTATCCTGCTGGAATTTA
TCTACACAGGTTATCTCCATGCCAGTGAGAAAAGTACAGAACAAATCCTGGCTACTGCTCAGTTCTTAAA
AGTCTATGACCTGGTAAAGGCTTACACAGACTTCCAAAATAATCATAGCTCCCCAAAGCCAACAACTTTG
AACACTGCTGGTGCCCCAGTGGTTGTTATCTCTAATAAGAAAAACGATCCTCCAAAGCGGAAACGGGGAA
GACCAAAAAAAGTCAATACATTGCAGGAGGAGAAATCAGAACTGGCTGCAGAGGAAGAAATACAGTTAAG
AGTGAACAATTCAGTTCAGAATAGACAAAACTTTGTGGTTAAAGGAGACAGTGGTGTACTGAATGAGCAA
ATTGCAGCAAAAGAAAAGGAAGAATCGGAGCCTACTTGTGAGCCAAGTAGAGAGGAGGAAATGCCAGTTG
AAAAAGATGAGAACTATGATCCCAAGACCGAGGATGGCCAGGCAAGCCAGAGTCGATACAGCAAGCGGAG
GATTTGGAGATCCGTCAAACTTAAAGATTACAAACTTGTTGGGGATCAAGAGGACCATGGTTCAGCCAAG
AGGATCTGTGGAAGGAGAAAGCGCCCTGGAGGCCCTGAGGCCCGCTGTAAAGACTGTGGCAAGGTCTTTA
AGTACAATCACTTTTTAGCAATCCACCAGAGGAGCCACACAGGGGAGCGACCTTTCAAATGTAATGAGTG
TGGAAAAGGCTTTGCCCAGAAGCACTCGCTACAGGTCCACACCAGGATGCACACAGGCGAGCGGCCGTAC
ACCTGCACCGTGTGCAGCAAGGCTCTGACCACCAAGCACTCACTGCTGGAGCACATGAGCCTGCACTCAG
GACAGAAGTCTTTTACCTGTGATCAATGCGGAAAATATTTCAGCCAGAACAGACAGCTAAAGAGCCATTA
CCGAGTTCATACAGGCCACTCATTACCGGAATGCAAAGACTGCCATCGCAAATTCATGGATGTGTCTCAG
CTAAAGAAACATCTGCGAACACACACAGGTGAGAAGCCATTTACTTGTGAAATCTGTGGCAAATCTTTCA
CAGCAAAGAGTTCTCTTCAGACCCACATCAGAATCCATCGAGGAGAAAAGCCATACTCCTGTGGCATTTG
TGGCAAATCCTTCTCTGACTCCAGTGCCAAAAGGAGACACTGCATTCTACACACTGGCAAGAAGCCTTTC
TCCTGCCCTGAGTGTAACTTACAGTTTGCTCGCTTAGACAACTTGAAGGCTCACTTGAAAATTCATAGCA
AGGAGAAGCATGCTTCAGATGCCAGCAGCATTTCTGGCAGTAGTAATACAGAAGAGGTCAGGAATATTCT
TCAGCTACAGCCATATCAACTCTCTACCTCGGGAGAGCAGGAAATTCAGCTTCTCGTAACCGATTCTGTA
CATAACATCAATTTCATGCCCGGTCCTAGCCAGGGAATCAGCATTGTGACTGCAGAGAGTTCCCAAAACA
TGACTGCAGACCAGGCTGCTAATCTTACCCTGCTCACGCAGCAGCCAGAGCAACTGCAGAATTTAATTCT
TTCAGCTCAACAGGAGCAAACAGAACACATTCAGAGCCTCAATATGATTGAAAGCCAGATGGGGCCCTCA
CAAACAGAGCCAGTGCACGTGATCACTCTGTCCAAGGAAACACTGGAACATCTTCATGCCCATCAAGAGC
AAACAGAGGAGCTCCATTTAGCTACAAGTACTTCAGATCCAGCTCAGCACCTGCAGCTGACACAGGAGCC
TGGTCCGCCACCACCCACTCACCACGTGCCCCAGCCAACGCCACTTGGCCAGGAGCAGAGC
